Addgene plasmid #184997: pSCL.176
Purpose: Express -Eco1 RNF2 editing ncRNA and gRNA
Depositing lab: Seth Shipman. Depositing organization: J. David Gladstone Institutes. Publication: Precise genome editing across kingdoms of life using retron-derived DNA. Lopez SC, Crawford KD, Lear SK, Bhattarai-Kline S, Shipman SL. Nat Chem Biol. 2022 Feb;18(2):199-206. doi: 10.1038/s41589-021-00927-y. Epub 2021 Dec 23. PubMed 34949838.
Backbone
  Vector backbone: pFUGW-H1 (Addgene plasmid #25870)
  Vector type: Mammalian Expression
Growth in bacteria
  Bacterial resistance: Ampicillin, 100 μg/mL
  Growth temperature: 37°C
  Growth strain: DH5alpha
  Copy number: High Copy
Gene/Insert
  Gene/Insert name: Eco1: RNF2 targeting and editing ncRNA-gRNA (a1/a2 length: 27 v1), expressed constitutively from a pol III (H1) promoter
  gRNA/shRNA sequence: gtcatcttagtcattacctg
  Species: E. coli
  Mutation: RNF2 donor, a1/a2 length extended for 27 bp
  Promoter: H1
  Tag / fusion protein: SV40NLS (N terminal on insert); SV40NLS (C terminal on insert)
  Cloning method: Gibson Cloning
Terms and licenses: Academic/Nonprofit Terms; Industry Terms: Not Available to Industry
How to cite: pSCL.176 was a gift from Seth Shipman (Addgene plasmid # 184997 ; http://n2t.net/addgene:184997 ; RRID:Addgene_184997)
