[The description below was written by a language model from this plasmid's Addgene catalogue record and pLannotate feature annotations shown in this document.]
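Description:
pSCL.176 is a mammalian expression plasmid built on the lentiviral transfer backbone pFUGW-H1, carrying a retron-based genome editing RNA under a pol III promoter. It is maintained in E. coli as a high-copy plasmid through a ColE1/pUC-type origin and selected with ampicillin (AmpR). An f1 origin is also present, along with an SV40/EM7-driven BleoR cassette that could provide Zeocin-type selection in mammalian or bacterial cells. The annotated viral framework comprises a CMV enhancer/promoter fused to a truncated HIV-1 5' LTR, the Ψ packaging signal with a gag fragment, the RRE, cPPT/CTS, and downstream LTR sequences followed by a bGH polyadenylation signal. The backbone is therefore of a packageable lentiviral design, although the record lists the vector type only as mammalian expression.

The payload sits downstream of the human H1 promoter, which drives constitutive transcription of a chimeric RNA. This RNA is the noncoding RNA of the E. coli retron Eco1, fused to a Streptococcus pyogenes Cas9 guide RNA scaffold (annotated as a tracrRNA fragment) with a spacer targeting human RNF2. The ncRNA has been modified to carry an RNF2 repair donor, which accounts for the short antisense RNF2 fragment in the feature table, and its a1/a2 complementary region is extended to 27 bp. When a retron reverse transcriptase is supplied, the ncRNA is copied into single-stranded donor DNA, while the linked guide directs Cas9 cleavage at the same locus to promote precise templated editing. No reverse transcriptase or Cas9 coding sequence is annotated here, so these would presumably be provided separately. The catalogue also lists SV40 NLS tags, but no protein-coding insert appears in the feature table to carry them.
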