Features (pLannotate 1.2.2; 30 found; start..end, strand, type, name):
     31..83      -  misc_feature   bom (fragment): basis of mobility region from pBR322
    238..617     +  enhancer       CMV enhancer: human cytomegalovirus immediate early enhancer
    618..817     +  promoter       CMV promoter: human cytomegalovirus (CMV) immediate early promoter
    835..1015    +  LTR            5' LTR (truncated): truncated 5' long terminal repeat (LTR) from HIV-1
   1062..1187    +  misc_feature   HIV-1 Ψ: packaging signal of human immunodeficiency virus type 1
   1171..1534    +  CDS            HIV-1 gag (fragment): gag protein from human immunodeficiency virus 1; gag
   1680..1913    +  misc_feature   RRE: The Rev response element (RRE) of HIV-1 allows for Rev-dependent mRNA export from the nucleus to the cytoplasm.
   2290..2390    +  CDS            Rev (fragment): human immunodeficiency virus 1 (HIV-1) Rev protein; rev; enhances nuclear export of unspliced and incompletely spliced viral mRNAs
   2440..2557    +  misc_feature   cPPT/CTS: central polypurine tract and central termination sequence of HIV-1
   2611..2825    +  promoter       H1 promoter: human H1 RNA promoter
   3010..3072    -  CDS            RNF2 (fragment): RING2_HUMAN - Also known as BAP1, DING, HIPI3, RING1B. Experimental evidence at protein level: Swiss-Prot protein existence level 1. E3 ubiquitin-protein ligase that mediates monoubiquitination of 'Lys-119' of histone H2A (H2AK119Ub), thereby playing a central role in histone code and gene regulation (PubMed:15386022, PubMed:16359901, PubMed:25519132, PubMed:21772249, PubMed:25355358, PubMed:26151332). H2AK119Ub gives a specific tag for epigenetic transcriptional repression and participates in X chromosome inactivation of female mammals. May be involved in the initiation of both imprinted and
   3162..3229    +  misc_RNA       tracrRNA (fragment): trans-activating CRISPR RNA for the Streptococcus pyogenes CRISPR/Cas9 system
   3235..3303    +  CDS            nef (fragment): NEF_HV1Z2 - Experimental evidence at protein level: Swiss-Prot protein existence level 1. Extracellular Nef protein targets CD4(+) T-lymphocytes for apoptosis by interacting with CXCR4 surface receptors. From Human immunodeficiency virus type 1 group M subtype D (isolate Z2/CDC-Z34) (HIV-1).
   3305..3617    +  LTR            5' LTR (fragment): 5' long terminal repeat (LTR) from HIV-1
   3625..3805    +  LTR            5' LTR (truncated): truncated 5' long terminal repeat (LTR) from HIV-1
   3837..4061    +  polyA_signal   bGH poly(A) signal: bovine growth hormone polyadenylation signal
   4065..4086    +  promoter       SV40 promoter (fragment): SV40 enhancer and early promoter
   4107..4535    +  rep_origin     f1 ori (sequence partly withheld): f1 bacteriophage origin of replication; arrow indicates direction of (+) strand synthesis
   4549..4878    +  promoter       SV40 promoter: SV40 enhancer and early promoter
   4926..4973    +  promoter       EM7 promoter: synthetic bacterial promoter&nbsp
   4992..5366    +  CDS            BleoR: antibiotic-binding protein; Sh ble from Streptoalloteichus hindustanus; confers resistance to bleomycin, phleomycin, and Zeocin™
   5376..5501    +  CDS            ble (fragment): BLE_KLEPN - Experimental evidence at protein level: Swiss-Prot protein existence level 1. Binding protein with a strong affinity to the bleomycin family of antibiotics. Binds to CL990; an antimitotic-antibiotic compound. From Klebsiella pneumoniae.
   5496..5617    +  polyA_signal   SV40 poly(A) signal: SV40 polyadenylation signal
   5690..5706    -  protein_bind   lac operator: The lac repressor binds to the lac operator to inhibit transcription in E. coli. This inhibition can be relieved by adding lactose or isopropyl-β-D-thiogalactopyranoside (IPTG). lac repressor encoded by lacI
   5714..5744    -  promoter       lac promoter: promoter for the E. coli lac operon
   5759..5780    -  protein_bind   CAP binding site: CAP binding activates transcription in the presence of cAMP. E. coli catabolite activator protein
   5793..5885    -  CDS            lacI (fragment): lac repressor; lacI; The lac repressor binds to the lac operator to inhibit transcription in E. coli. This inhibition can be relieved by adding lactose or isopropyl-β-D-thiogalactopyranoside (IPTG).
   6068..6656    -  rep_origin     ori: high-copy-number ColE1/pMB1/pBR322/pUC origin of replication
   6827..7687    -  CDS            AmpR: β-lactamase; bla; confers resistance to ampicillin, carbenicillin, and related antibiotics
   7688..7792    -  promoter       AmpR promoter: bla
>Addgene plasmid #184997 | pSCL.176 | addgene full sequence | sequence record 376646 | Addgene NGS Result
GTCGACGGATCGGGAGATCTCCCGATCCCCTATGGTGCACTCTCAGTACAATCTGCTCTGATGCCGCATA
GTTAAGCCAGTATCTGCTCCCTGCTTGTGTGTTGGAGGTCGCTGAGTAGTGCGCGAGCAAAATTTAAGCT
ACAACAAGGCAAGGCTTGACCGACAATTGCATGAAGAATCTGCTTAGGGTTAGGCGTTTTGCGCTGCTTC
GCGATGTACGGGCCAGATATACGCGTTGACATTGATTATTGACTAGTTATTAATAGTAATCAATTACGGG
GTCATTAGTTCATAGCCCATATATGGAGTTCCGCGTTACATAACTTACGGTAAATGGCCCGCCTGGCTGA
CCGCCCAACGACCCCCGCCCATTGACGTCAATAATGACGTATGTTCCCATAGTAACGCCAATAGGGACTT
TCCATTGACGTCAATGGGTGGAGTATTTACGGTAAACTGCCCACTTGGCAGTACATCAAGTGTATCATAT
GCCAAGTACGCCCCCTATTGACGTCAATGACGGTAAATGGCCCGCCTGGCATTATGCCCAGTACATGACC
TTATGGGACTTTCCTACTTGGCAGTACATCTACGTATTAGTCATCGCTATTACCATGGTGATGCGGTTTT
GGCAGTACATCAATGGGCGTGGATAGCGGTTTGACTCACGGGGATTTCCAAGTCTCCACCCCATTGACGT
CAATGGGAGTTTGTTTTGGCACCAAAATCAACGGGACTTTCCAAAATGTCGTAACAACTCCGCCCCATTG
ACGCAAATGGGCGGTAGGCGTGTACGGTGGGAGGTCTATATAAGCAGCGCGTTTTGCCTGTACTGGGTCT
CTCTGGTTAGACCAGATCTGAGCCTGGGAGCTCTCTGGCTAACTAGGGAACCCACTGCTTAAGCCTCAAT
AAAGCTTGCCTTGAGTGCTTCAAGTAGTGTGTGCCCGTCTGTTGTGTGACTCTGGTAACTAGAGATCCCT
CAGACCCTTTTAGTCAGTGTGGAAAATCTCTAGCAGTGGCGCCCGAACAGGGACTTGAAAGCGAAAGGGA
AACCAGAGGAGCTCTCTCGACGCAGGACTCGGCTTGCTGAAGCGCGCACGGCAAGAGGCGAGGGGCGGCG
ACTGGTGAGTACGCCAAAAATTTTGACTAGCGGAGGCTAGAAGGAGAGAGATGGGTGCGAGAGCGTCAGT
ATTAAGCGGGGGAGAATTAGATCGCGATGGGAAAAAATTCGGTTAAGGCCAGGGGGAAAGAAAAAATATA
AATTAAAACATATAGTATGGGCAAGCAGGGAGCTAGAACGATTCGCAGTTAATCCTGGCCTGTTAGAAAC
ATCAGAAGGCTGTAGACAAATACTGGGACAGCTACAACCATCCCTTCAGACAGGATCAGAAGAACTTAGA
TCATTATATAATACAGTAGCAACCCTCTATTGTGTGCATCAAAGGATAGAGATAAAAGACACCAAGGAAG
CTTTAGACAAGATAGAGGAAGAGCAAAACAAAAGTAAGACCACCGCACAGCAAGCGGCCGCTGATCTTCA
GACCTGGAGGAGGAGATATGAGGGACAATTGGAGAAGTGAATTATATAAATATAAAGTAGTAAAAATTGA
ACCATTAGGAGTAGCACCCACCAAGGCAAAGAGAAGAGTGGTGCAGAGAGAAAAAAGAGCAGTGGGAATA
GGAGCTTTGTTCCTTGGGTTCTTGGGAGCAGCAGGAAGCACTATGGGCGCAGCGTCAATGACGCTGACGG
TACAGGCCAGACAATTATTGTCTGGTATAGTGCAGCAGCAGAACAATTTGCTGAGGGCTATTGAGGCGCA
ACAGCATCTGTTGCAACTCACAGTCTGGGGCATCAAGCAGCTCCAGGCAAGAATCCTGGCTGTGGAAAGA
TACCTAAAGGATCAACAGCTCCTGGGGATTTGGGGTTGCTCTGGAAAACTCATTTGCACCACTGCTGTGC
CTTGGAATGCTAGTTGGAGTAATAAATCTCTGGAACAGATTTGGAATCACACGACCTGGATGGAGTGGGA
CAGAGAAATTAACAATTACACAAGCTTAATACACTCCTTAATTGAAGAATCGCAAAACCAGCAAGAAAAG
AATGAACAAGAATTATTGGAATTAGATAAATGGGCAAGTTTGTGGAATTGGTTTAACATAACAAATTGGC
TGTGGTATATAAAATTATTCATAATGATAGTAGGAGGCTTGGTAGGTTTAAGAATAGTTTTTGCTGTACT
TTCTATAGTGAATAGAGTTAGGCAGGGATATTCACCATTATCGTTTCAGACCCACCTCCCAACCCCGAGG
GGACCCGACAGGCCCGAAGGAATAGAAGAAGAAGGTGGAGAGAGAGACAGAGACAGATCCATTCGATTAG
TGAACGGATCGGCACTGCGTGCGCCAATTCTGCAGACAAATGGCAGTATTCATCCACAATTTTAAAAGAA
AAGGGGGGATTGGGGGGTACAGTGCAGGGGAAAGAATAGTAGACATAATAGCAACAGACATACAAACTAA
AGAATTACAAAAACAAATTACAAAAATTCAAAATTTTCGGGTTTATTACAGGGACAGCAGAGATCCAGTT
TGGTTAATCGTACGAATTCGGAACGCTGACGTCATCAACCCGCTCCAAGGAATCGCGGGCCCAGTGTCAC
TAGGCGGGAACACCCAGCGCGCGTGCGCCCTGGCAGGAAGATGGCTGTGAGGGACAGGGGAGTGGCGCCC
TGCAATATTTGCATGTCGCTATGTGTTCTGGGAAATCACCATAAACGTGAAATGTCTTTGGATTTGGGAA
TCTTATAAGTTCTGTATGAGACCACCCGAAACGAGCTAGCTCGTCATGATAAGATTCCGTATGCGCACCC
TTAGCGAGAGGTTTATCATTAAGGTCAACCTCTGGATGTTGTTTCGGCATCCTGCATTGAATCTGAGTTA
CTGTCTGTTTTCCTCCCAGTTTACACGTCTCATATGCCCCTTGGCAGTCATCTTAGTCATTACATGAAAT
GTTCGTTGTAACTCATATAAACTGAGTTCCCATGTTTTGCTTAATGGTTGAGTTCCGTTTGTCTAGGAAA
CCCGTTTCTTCTGACGTAAGGGTGCGCATACGGAATCTTATCAGTCATCTTAGTCATTACCTGGTTTCAG
AGCTATGCTGGAAACAGCATAGCAAGTTGAAATAAGGCTAGTCCGTTATCAACTTGAAAAAGTGGCACCG
AGTCGGTGCTTTTTGTACCTTTAAGACCAATGACTTACAAGGCAGCTGTAGATCTTAGCCACTTTTTAAA
AGAAAAGGGGGGACTGGAAGGGCTAATTCACTCCCAACGAAGACAAGATATCCTTGATCTGTGGATCTAC
CACACACAAGGCTACTTCCCTGATTGGCAGAACTACACACCAGGGCCAGGGATCAGATATCCACTGACCT
TTGGATGGTGCTACAAGCTAGTACCAGTTGAGCAAGAGAAGGTAGAAGAAGCCAATGAAGGAGAGAACAC
CCGCTTGTTACACCCTGTGAGCCTGCATGGGATGGATGACCCGGAGAGAGAAGTATTAGAGTGGAGGTTT
GACAGCCGCCTAGCATTTCATCACATGGCCCGAGAGCTGCATCCGGACTGTACTGGGTCTCTCTGGTTAG
ACCAGATCTGAGCCTGGGAGCTCTCTGGCTAACTAGGGAACCCACTGCTTAAGCCTCAATAAAGCTTGCC
TTGAGTGCTTCAAGTAGTGTGTGCCCGTCTGTTGTGTGACTCTGGTAACTAGAGATCCCTCAGACCCTTT
TAGTCAGTGTGGAAAATCTCTAGCAGGGCCCGTTTAAACCCGCTGATCAGCCTCGACTGTGCCTTCTAGT
TGCCAGCCATCTGTTGTTTGCCCCTCCCCCGTGCCTTCCTTGACCCTGGAAGGTGCCACTCCCACTGTCC
TTTCCTAATAAAATGAGGAAATTGCATCGCATTGTCTGAGTAGGTGTCATTCTATTCTGGGGGGTGGGGT
GGGGCAGGACAGCAAGGGGGAGGATTGGGAAGACAATAGCAGGCATGCTGGGGATGCGGTGGGCTCTATG
GCTTCTGAGGCGGAAAGAACCAGCTGGGGCTCTAGGGGGTATCCCC
[124 nt withheld, positions 4107-4230]
C
[91 nt withheld, positions 4232-4322]
A
[49 nt withheld, positions 4324-4372]
CCTTTGACGTTGGAGTCCACGTTCTTT
[37 nt withheld, positions 4400-4436]
ACCCTATCTCGGTCTATTCTTTTGATTTATAAGGGATTTTGCCGATTTCGGCCTATTGGTTAAAAAATGA
GCTGATTTAACAAAAATTTAACGCGAATTAATTCTGTGGAATGTGTGTCAGTTAGGGTGTGGAAAGTCCC
CAGGCTCCCCAGCAGGCAGAAGTATGCAAAGCATGCATCTCAATTAGTCAGCAACCAGGTGTGGAAAGTC
CCCAGGCTCCCCAGCAGGCAGAAGTATGCAAAGCATGCATCTCAATTAGTCAGCAACCATAGTCCCGCCC
CTAACTCCGCCCATCCCGCCCCTAACTCCGCCCAGTTCCGCCCATTCTCCGCCCCATGGCTGACTAATTT
TTTTTATTTATGCAGAGGCCGAGGCCGCCTCTGCCTCTGAGCTATTCCAGAAGTAGTGAGGAGGCTTTTT
TGGAGGCCTAGGCTTTTGCAAAAAGCTCCCGGGAGCTTGTATATCCATTTTCGGATCTGATCAGCACGTG
TTGACAATTAATCATCGGCATAGTATATCGGCATAGTATAATACGACAAGGTGAGGAACTAAACCATGGC
CAAGTTGACCAGTGCCGTTCCGGTGCTCACCGCGCGCGACGTCGCCGGAGCGGTCGAGTTCTGGACCGAC
CGGCTCGGGTTCTCCCGGGACTTCGTGGAGGACGACTTCGCCGGTGTGGTCCGGGACGACGTGACCCTGT
TCATCAGCGCGGTCCAGGACCAGGTGGTGCCGGACAACACCCTGGCCTGGGTGTGGGTGCGCGGCCTGGA
CGAGCTGTACGCCGAGTGGTCGGAGGTCGTGTCCACGAACTTCCGGGACGCCTCCGGGCCGGCCATGACC
GAGATCGGCGAGCAGCCGTGGGGGCGGGAGTTCGCCCTGCGCGACCCGGCCGGCAACTGCGTGCACTTCG
TGGCCGAGGAGCAGGACTGACACGTGCTACGAGATTTCGATTCCACCGCCGCCTTCTATGAAAGGTTGGG
CTTCGGAATCGTTTTCCGGGACGCCGGCTGGATGATCCTCCAGCGCGGGGATCTCATGCTGGAGTTCTTC
GCCCACCCCAACTTGTTTATTGCAGCTTATAATGGTTACAAATAAAGCAATAGCATCACAAATTTCACAA
ATAAAGCATTTTTTTCACTGCATTCTAGTTGTGGTTTGTCCAAACTCATCAATGTATCTTATCATGTCTG
TATACCGTCGACCTCTAGCTAGAGCTTGGCGTAATCATGGTCATAGCTGTTTCCTGTGTGAAATTGTTAT
CCGCTCACAATTCCACACAACATACGAGCCGGAAGCATAAAGTGTAAAGCCTGGGGTGCCTAATGAGTGA
GCTAACTCACATTAATTGCGTTGCGCTCACTGCCCGCTTTCCAGTCGGGAAACCTGTCGTGCCAGCTGCA
TTAATGAATCGGCCAACGCGCGGGGAGAGGCGGTTTGCGTATTGGGCGCTCTTCCGCTTCCTCGCTCACT
GACTCGCTGCGCTCGGTCGTTCGGCTGCGGCGAGCGGTATCAGCTCACTCAAAGGCGGTAATACGGTTAT
CCACAGAATCAGGGGATAACGCAGGAAAGAACATGTGAGCAAAAGGCCAGCAAAAGGCCAGGAACCGTAA
AAAGGCCGCGTTGCTGGCGTTTTTCCATAGGCTCCGCCCCCCTGACGAGCATCACAAAAATCGACGCTCA
AGTCAGAGGTGGCGAAACCCGACAGGACTATAAAGATACCAGGCGTTTCCCCCTGGAAGCTCCCTCGTGC
GCTCTCCTGTTCCGACCCTGCCGCTTACCGGATACCTGTCCGCCTTTCTCCCTTCGGGAAGCGTGGCGCT
TTCTCATAGCTCACGCTGTAGGTATCTCAGTTCGGTGTAGGTCGTTCGCTCCAAGCTGGGCTGTGTGCAC
GAACCCCCCGTTCAGCCCGACCGCTGCGCCTTATCCGGTAACTATCGTCTTGAGTCCAACCCGGTAAGAC
ACGACTTATCGCCACTGGCAGCAGCCACTGGTAACAGGATTAGCAGAGCGAGGTATGTAGGCGGTGCTAC
AGAGTTCTTGAAGTGGTGGCCTAACTACGGCTACACTAGAAGAACAGTATTTGGTATCTGCGCTCTGCTG
AAGCCAGTTACCTTCGGAAAAAGAGTTGGTAGCTCTTGATCCGGCAAACAAACCACCGCTGGTAGCGGTG
GTTTTTTTGTTTGCAAGCAGCAGATTACGCGCAGAAAAAAAGGATCTCAAGAAGATCCTTTGATCTTTTC
TACGGGGTCTGACGCTCAGTGGAACGAAAACTCACGTTAAGGGATTTTGGTCATGAGATTATCAAAAAGG
ATCTTCACCTAGATCCTTTTAAATTAAAAATGAAGTTTTAAATCAATCTAAAGTATATATGAGTAAACTT
GGTCTGACAGTTACCAATGCTTAATCAGTGAGGCACCTATCTCAGCGATCTGTCTATTTCGTTCATCCAT
AGTTGCCTGACTCCCCGTCGTGTAGATAACTACGATACGGGAGGGCTTACCATCTGGCCCCAGTGCTGCA
ATGATACCGCGAGACCCACGCTCACCGGCTCCAGATTTATCAGCAATAAACCAGCCAGCCGGAAGGGCCG
AGCGCAGAAGTGGTCCTGCAACTTTATCCGCCTCCATCCAGTCTATTAATTGTTGCCGGGAAGCTAGAGT
AAGTAGTTCGCCAGTTAATAGTTTGCGCAACGTTGTTGCCATTGCTACAGGCATCGTGGTGTCACGCTCG
TCGTTTGGTATGGCTTCATTCAGCTCCGGTTCCCAACGATCAAGGCGAGTTACATGATCCCCCATGTTGT
GCAAAAAAGCGGTTAGCTCCTTCGGTCCTCCGATCGTTGTCAGAAGTAAGTTGGCCGCAGTGTTATCACT
CATGGTTATGGCAGCACTGCATAATTCTCTTACTGTCATGCCATCCGTAAGATGCTTTTCTGTGACTGGT
GAGTACTCAACCAAGTCATTCTGAGAATAGTGTATGCGGCGACCGAGTTGCTCTTGCCCGGCGTCAATAC
GGGATAATACCGCGCCACATAGCAGAACTTTAAAAGTGCTCATCATTGGAAAACGTTCTTCGGGGCGAAA
ACTCTCAAGGATCTTACCGCTGTTGAGATCCAGTTCGATGTAACCCACTCGTGCACCCAACTGATCTTCA
GCATCTTTTACTTTCACCAGCGTTTCTGGGTGAGCAAAAACAGGAAGGCAAAATGCCGCAAAAAAGGGAA
TAAGGGCGACACGGAAATGTTGAATACTCATACTCTTCCTTTTTCAATATTATTGAAGCATTTATCAGGG
TTATTGTCTCATGAGCGGATACATATTTGAATGTATTTAGAAAAATAAACAAATAGGGGTTCCGCGCACA
TTTCCCCGAAAAGTGCCACCTGAC
